>Addgene plasmid #187363 | EGFP-Myo1-IQ-Tail | addgene full sequence | sequence record 368842 | Addgene NGS Result
TAGTTATTAATAGTAATCAATTACGGGGTCATTAGTTCATAGCCCATATATGGAGTTCCGCGTTACATAA
CTTACGGTAAATGGCCCGCCTGGCTGACCGCCCAACGACCCCCGCCCATTGACGTCAATAATGACGTATG
TTCCCATAGTAACGCCAATAGGGACTTTCCATTGACGTCAATGGGTGGAGTATTTACGGTAAACTGCCCA
CTTGGCAGTACATCAAGTGTATCATATGCCAAGTACGCCCCCTATTGACGTCAATGACGGTAAATGGCCC
GCCTGGCATTATGCCCAGTACATGACCTTATGGGACTTTCCTACTTGGCAGTACATCTACGTATTAGTCA
TCGCTATTACCATGGTGATGCGGTTTTGGCAGTACATCAATGGGCGTGGATAGCGGTTTGACTCACGGGG
ATTTCCAAGTCTCCACCCCATTGACGTCAATGGGAGTTTGTTTTGGCACCAAAATCAACGGGACTTTCCA
AAATGTCGTAACAACTCCGCCCCATTGACGCAAATGGGCGGTAGGCGTGTACGGTGGGAGGTCTATATAA
GCAGAGCTGGTTTAGTGAACCGTCAGATCCGCTAGCGCTACCGGTCGCCACCATGGTGAGCAAGGGCGAG
GAGCTGTTCACCGGGGTGGTGCCCATCCTGGTCGAGCTGGACGGCGACGTAAACGGCCACAAGTTCAGCG
TGTCCGGCGAGGGCGAGGGCGATGCCACCTACGGCAAGCTGACCCTGAAGTTCATCTGCACCACCGGCAA
GCTGCCCGTGCCCTGGCCCACCCTCGTGACCACCCTGACCTACGGCGTGCAGTGCTTCAGCCGCTACCCC
GACCACATGAAGCAGCACGACTTCTTCAAGTCCGCCATGCCCGAAGGCTACGTCCAGGAGCGCACCATCT
TCTTCAAGGACGACGGCAACTACAAGACCCGCGCCGAGGTGAAGTTCGAGGGCGACACCCTGGTGAACCG
CATCGAGCTGAAGGGCATCGACTTCAAGGAGGACGGCAACATCCTGGGGCACAAGCTGGAGTACAACTAC
AACAGCCACAACGTCTATATCATGGCCGACAAGCAGAAGAACGGCATCAAGGTGAACTTCAAGATCCGCC
ACAACATCGAGGACGGCAGCGTGCAGCTCGCCGACCACTACCAGCAGAACACCCCCATCGGCGACGGCCC
CGTGCTGCTGCCCGACAACCACTACCTGAGCACCCAGTCCGCCCTGAGCAAAGACCCCAACGAGAAGCGC
GATCACATGGTCCTGCTGGAGTTCGTGACCGCCGCCGGGATCACTCTCGGCATGGACGAGCTGTACAAGT
CCGGACTCAGATCTCGAGCTCAAGCTTCGAATTCGGATCCTAGATATCAGCAGATAAAGAGTTCAGCCCT
GGTGATTCAGTCTTACATCCGGGGCTGGAAGGCTAGAAAAATCCTGCGGGAGCTGAAGCATCAGAAACGC
TGCAAGGAGGCAGCCACCACCATCGCAGCATACTGGCACGGCACCCAGGCACGAAGGGAATTGAAACGCT
TGAAGGAGGAGGCTAGGCGTAAGCATGCAGTTGCTGTCATTTGGGCTTACTGGCTTGGACTGAAGGTACG
AAGGGAGTACAGGAAATTCTTTAGAGCAAATGCTGGAAAGAAAATCTATGAGTTTACACTTCAAAGAATT
GTGCAAAAATACTTGTTGGAAATGAAAAATAAAATGCCTTCCTTGTCACCAATAGATAAAAATTGGCCAT
CAAGACCTTACCTATTCTTGGATTCGACTCACAAGGAGCTAAAAAGGATCTTCCACTTGTGGAGGTGTAA
AAAATACAGGGATCAATTCACAGACCAGCAGAAACTTATTTATGAAGAGAAGCTGGAGGCCAGTGAACTC
TTCAAAGACAAGAAGGCTTTATATCCTTCTAGTGTTGGTCAGCCATTCCAAGGAGCTTACCTGGAAATCA
ACAAGAACCCAAAATATAAGAAACTCAAAGATGCCATTGAAGAGAAGATCATTATTGCTGAGGTTGTGAA
CAAAATCAACCGGGCTAATGGGAAGAGTACATCTCGGATTTTCCTCTTAACAAACAATAACCTTCTCCTT
GCTGACCAAAAGTCGGGGCAGATCAAGTCCGAGGTCCCCCTGGTGGATGTGACTAAGGTCTCCATGAGTT
CACAGAATGATGGTTTCTTTGCAGTACACCTCAAGGAGGGTTCAGAAGCAGCTAGTAAGGGTGACTTTCT
CTTCAGCAGTGACCACCTGATTGAAATGGCAACCAAGTTGTATCGCACGACTCTTAGCCAAACTAAACAG
AAGCTCAATATCGAGATTTCCGATGAGTTCCTGGTACAGTTCAGACAGGACAAAGTATGTGTGAAGTTTA
TTCAAGGCAACCAGAAAAACGGGAGCGTGCCAACCTGCAAACGAAAGAACAACAGGCTTCTTGAAGTCGC
TGTCCCTTAAGTGAGGATCAAGCTTATCGATACCGTCGACGGTACCGCGGGCCCGGGATCCACCGGATCT
AGATAACTGATCATAATCAGCCATACCACATTTGTAGAGGTTTTACTTGCTTTAAAAAACCTCCCACACC
TCCCCCTGAACCTGAAACATAAAATGAATGCAATTGTTGTTGTTAACTTGTTTATTGCAGCTTATAATGG
TTACAAATAAAGCAATAGCATCACAAATTTCACAAATAAAGCATTTTTTTCACTGCATTCTAGTTGTGGT
TTGTCCAAACTCATCAATGTATCTTAACGCGTAAATTGTAAGCGTTAATATTTTGTTAAAATTCGCGTTA
AATTTTTGTTAAATCAGCTCATTTTTTAACCAATAGGCCGAAATCGGCAAAATCCCTTATAAATCAAAAG
AATAGACCGAGATAGGGT
[37 nt withheld, positions 2889-2925]
AAAGAACGTGGACTCCAACGTCAAAGG
[49 nt withheld, positions 2953-3001]
T
[91 nt withheld, positions 3003-3093]
G
[124 nt withheld, positions 3095-3218]
CAGGTGGCACTTTTCGGGGAAATGTGCGCGGAACCCCTATTTGTTTATTTTTCTAAATACATTCAAATAT
GTATCCGCTCATGAGACAATAACCCTGATAAATGCTTCAATAATATTGAAAAAGGAAGAGTCCTGAGGCG
GAAAGAACCAGCTGTGGAATGTGTGTCAGTTAGGGTGTGGAAAGTCCCCAGGCTCCCCAGCAGGCAGAAG
TATGCAAAGCATGCATCTCAATTAGTCAGCAACCAGGTGTGGAAAGTCCCCAGGCTCCCCAGCAGGCAGA
AGTATGCAAAGCATGCATCTCAATTAGTCAGCAACCATAGTCCCGCCCCTAACTCCGCCCATCCCGCCCC
TAACTCCGCCCAGTTCCGCCCATTCTCCGCCCCATGGCTGACTAATTTTTTTTATTTATGCAGAGGCCGA
GGCCGCCTCGGCCTCTGAGCTATTCCAGAAGTAGTGAGGAGGCTTTTTTGGAGGCCTAGGCTTTTGCAAA
GATCGATCAAGAGACAGGATGAGGATCGTTTCGCATGATTGAACAAGATGGATTGCACGCAGGTTCTCCG
GCCGCTTGGGTGGAGAGGCTATTCGGCTATGACTGGGCACAACAGACAATCGGCTGCTCTGATGCCGCCG
TGTTCCGGCTGTCAGCGCAGGGGCGCCCGGTTCTTTTTGTCAAGACCGACCTGTCCGGTGCCCTGAATGA
ACTGCAAGACGAGGCAGCGCGGCTATCGTGGCTGGCCACGACGGGCGTTCCTTGCGCAGCTGTGCTCGAC
GTTGTCACTGAAGCGGGAAGGGACTGGCTGCTATTGGGCGAAGTGCCGGGGCAGGATCTCCTGTCATCTC
ACCTTGCTCCTGCCGAGAAAGTATCCATCATGGCTGATGCAATGCGGCGGCTGCATACGCTTGATCCGGC
TACCTGCCCATTCGACCACCAAGCGAAACATCGCATCGAGCGAGCACGTACTCGGATGGAAGCCGGTCTT
GTCGATCAGGATGATCTGGACGAAGAGCATCAGGGGCTCGCGCCAGCCGAACTGTTCGCCAGGCTCAAGG
CGAGCATGCCCGACGGCGAGGATCTCGTCGTGACCCATGGCGATGCCTGCTTGCCGAATATCATGGTGGA
AAATGGCCGCTTTTCTGGATTCATCGACTGTGGCCGGCTGGGTGTGGCGGACCGCTATCAGGACATAGCG
TTGGCTACCCGTGATATTGCTGAAGAGCTTGGCGGCGAATGGGCTGACCGCTTCCTCGTGCTTTACGGTA
TCGCCGCTCCCGATTCGCAGCGCATCGCCTTCTATCGCCTTCTTGACGAGTTCTTCTGAGCGGGACTCTG
GGGTTCGAAATGACCGACCAAGCGACGCCCAACCTGCCATCACGAGATTTCGATTCCACCGCCGCCTTCT
ATGAAAGGTTGGGCTTCGGAATCGTTTTCCGGGACGCCGGCTGGATGATCCTCCAGCGCGGGGATCTCAT
GCTGGAGTTCTTCGCCCACCCTAGGGGGAGGCTAACTGAAACACGGAAGGAGACAATACCGGAAGGAACC
CGCGCTATGACGGCAATAAAAAGACAGAATAAAACGCACGGTGTTGGGTCGTTTGTTCATAAACGCGGGG
TTCGGTCCCAGGGCTGGCACTCTGTCGATACCCCACCGAGACCCCATTGGGGCCAATACGCCCGCGTTTC
TTCCTTTTCCCCACCCCACCCCCCAAGTTCGGGTGAAGGCCCAGGGCTCGCAGCCAACGTCGGGGCGGCA
GGCCCTGCCATAGCCTCAGGTTACTCATATATACTTTAGATTGATTTAAAACTTCATTTTTAATTTAAAA
GGATCTAGGTGAAGATCCTTTTTGATAATCTCATGACCAAAATCCCTTAACGTGAGTTTTCGTTCCACTG
AGCGTCAGACCCCGTAGAAAAGATCAAAGGATCTTCTTGAGATCCTTTTTTTCTGCGCGTAATCTGCTGC
TTGCAAACAAAAAAACCACCGCTACCAGCGGTGGTTTGTTTGCCGGATCAAGAGCTACCAACTCTTTTTC
CGAAGGTAACTGGCTTCAGCAGAGCGCAGATACCAAATACTGTTCTTCTAGTGTAGCCGTAGTTAGGCCA
CCACTTCAAGAACTCTGTAGCACCGCCTACATACCTCGCTCTGCTAATCCTGTTACCAGTGGCTGCTGCC
AGTGGCGATAAGTCGTGTCTTACCGGGTTGGACTCAAGACGATAGTTACCGGATAAGGCGCAGCGGTCGG
GCTGAACGGGGGGTTCGTGCACACAGCCCAGCTTGGAGCGAACGACCTACACCGAACTGAGATACCTACA
GCGTGAGCTATGAGAAAGCGCCACGCTTCCCGAAGGGAGAAAGGCGGACAGGTATCCGGTAAGCGGCAGG
GTCGGAACAGGAGAGCGCACGAGGGAGCTTCCAGGGGGAAACGCCTGGTATCTTTATAGTCCTGTCGGGT
TTCGCCACCTCTGACTTGAGCGTCGATTTTTGTGATGCTCGTCAGGGGGGCGGAGCCTATGGAAAAACGC
CAGCAACGCGGCCTTTTTACGGTTCCTGGCCTTTTGCTGGCCTTTTGCTCACATGTTCTTTCCTGCGTTA
TCCCCTGATTCTGTGGATAACCGTATTACCGCCATGCAT
Features (pLannotate 1.2.2; 16 found; start..end, strand, type, name):
     61..364     +  enhancer       CMV enhancer: human cytomegalovirus immediate early enhancer
    365..568     +  promoter       CMV promoter: human cytomegalovirus (CMV) immediate early promoter
    613..1329    +  CDS            EGFP: EGFP is a basic (constitutively fluorescent) green fluorescent protein published in 1996, derived from Aequorea victoria. It is reported to be a rapidly-maturing weak dimer with moderate acid sensitivity.
   1330..1364    +  misc_feature   MCS (fragment): multiple cloning site
   1372..2457    +  CDS            Myo1b (fragment): MYO1B_MOUSE - Experimental evidence at protein level: Swiss-Prot protein existence level 1. Motor protein that may participate in process critical to neuronal development and function such as cell migration, neurite outgrowth and vesicular transport. From Mus musculus (Mouse).
   2485..2511    +  misc_feature   MCS (fragment): multiple cloning site
   2528..2612    +  CDS            large T antigen (fragment): large T antigen from SV40 (simian virus 40)
   2635..2756    +  polyA_signal   SV40 poly(A) signal: SV40 polyadenylation signal
   2790..3218    -  rep_origin     f1 ori (sequence partly withheld): f1 bacteriophage origin of replication; arrow indicates direction of (+) strand synthesis
   3245..3349    +  promoter       AmpR promoter: bla
   3351..3708    +  promoter       SV40 promoter: SV40 enhancer and early promoter
   3743..4537    +  CDS            NeoR/KanR: aminoglycoside phosphotransferase from Tn5; aph(3')-II (or nptII); confers resistance to neomycin, kanamycin, and G418 (Geneticin®)
   4558..4710    +  CDS            ble (fragment): BLE_KLEPN - Experimental evidence at protein level: Swiss-Prot protein existence level 1. Binding protein with a strong affinity to the bleomycin family of antibiotics. Binds to CL990; an antimitotic-antibiotic compound. From Klebsiella pneumoniae.
   4769..4816    +  polyA_signal   HSV TK poly(A) signal: herpes simplex virus thymidine kinase polyadenylation signal (Cole and Stacy, 1985)
   4907..4923    -  polyA_signal   bGH poly(A) signal (fragment): bovine growth hormone polyadenylation signal
   5145..5733    +  rep_origin     ori: high-copy-number ColE1/pMB1/pBR322/pUC origin of replication
