[The description below was written by a language model from this plasmid's Addgene catalogue record and pLannotate feature annotations shown in this document.]
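Description:
EGFP-Myo1-IQ-Tail is a mammalian expression plasmid built on the Clontech pEGFP-C1 backbone that produces a truncated rat myosin 1b (Myo1b, also called Myr1; isoform b) fused to the C-terminus of EGFP. The sequenced record is 5,847 nt. It is maintained in E. coli as a high-copy plasmid through a ColE1/pUC-type origin and also carries an f1 phage origin. Selection relies on a single Tn5 aminoglycoside phosphotransferase (NeoR/KanR) gene placed behind tandem bacterial (bla) and SV40 early promoters and followed by the HSV TK polyadenylation signal. The same marker therefore gives kanamycin resistance in bacteria and can confer G418 resistance in transfected mammalian cells.

The expression cassette consists of the human CMV immediate-early enhancer and promoter, the EGFP coding sequence, a residual stretch of the multiple cloning site, the 1,086 bp Myo1b fragment, and the SV40 poly(A) signal. The insert covers the IQ (light chain-binding) region and the tail domain, without the motor head. According to the depositor, it was generated by deleting an EcoRV–EcoRV fragment from a parental plasmid encoding full-length GFP-Myo1b, and polylinker-derived sequence adds an 18-residue linker between GFP and the myosin portion. The automated annotation matches the insert to the mouse Myo1b protein entry, which reflects homology; the catalogue gives the species as rat. Short annotated fragments of ble, large T antigen and the bGH poly(A) signal appear to be backbone remnants or partial matches rather than functional elements.

The construct allows fluorescence imaging of the motor-less IQ-tail region in mammalian cells. The associated publication concerns the association of this myosin I with endosomes and lysosomes.
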