Addgene plasmid #187363: EGFP-Myo1-IQ-Tail
Purpose: Expresses rat myosin 1b isoform b IQTail domain labelled with EGFP
Depositing lab: Evelyne Coudrier. Depositing organization: Institut Curie. Publication: Association of myosin I alpha with endosomes and lysosomes in mammalian cells. Raposo G, Cordonnier MN, Tenza D, Menichi B, Dürrbach A, Louvard D, Coudrier E. Mol Biol Cell. 1999 May . 10(5):1477-94. PubMed 10233157.
Backbone
  Vector backbone: pEGFP-C1
  Backbone manufacturer: Clontech
  Backbone size w/o insert (bp): 4743
  Vector type: Mammalian Expression
Growth in bacteria
  Bacterial resistance: Kanamycin, 50 μg/mL
  Growth temperature: 37°C
  Growth strain: DH5alpha
  Copy number: High Copy
Gene/Insert
  Gene/Insert name: myosin 1b isoform b IQTail domain
  Species: R. norvegicus (rat)
  Insert size (bp): 1086
  Entrez Gene: Myo1b (a.k.a. Myr1)
  Promoter: CMV
  Tag / fusion protein: EGFP (N terminal on backbone)
  Cloning method: Unknown
  Sequencing primers: 5′ EGFP-N
Terms and licenses: Academic/Nonprofit Terms; Industry Terms: Not Available to Industry
Depositor comments: The expression of the recombinant plasmid includes the addition of 18 amino acids (SGLRSRAQASNSDPRYPP) between GFP and Myo1b. Cloning by deletion of the fragment EcoRV-EcoRV from the recombinant plasmid encoding GFP-Myo1b.
How to cite: EGFP-Myo1-IQ-Tail was a gift from Evelyne Coudrier (Addgene plasmid # 187363 ; http://n2t.net/addgene:187363 ; RRID:Addgene_187363)
